>Addgene plasmid #116835 | pHAGE-QKI__PACRG | addgene full sequence | sequence record 241708 | Addgene NGS Result
TGGAAGGGCTAATTCACTCCCAAAGAAGACAAGATATCCTTGATCTGTGGATCTACCACACACAAGGCTA
CTTCCCTGATTAGCAGAACTACACACCAGGGCCAGGGGTCAGATATCCACTGACCTTTGGATGGTGCTAC
AAGCTAGTACCAGTTGAGCCAGATAAGGTAGAAGAGGCCAATAAAGGAGAGAACACCAGCTTGTTACACC
CTGTGAGCCTGCATGGGATGGATGACCCGGAGAGAGAAGTGTTAGAGTGGAGGTTTGACAGCCGCCTAGC
ATTTCATCACGTGGCCCGAGAGCTGCATCCGGAGTACTTCAAGAACTGCTGATATCGAGCTTGCTACAAG
GGACTTTCCGCTGGGGACTTTCCAGGGAGGCGTGGCCTGGGCGGGACTGGGGAGTGGCGAGCCCTCAGAT
CCTGCATATAAGCAGCTGCTTTTTGCCTGTACTGGGTCTCTCTGGTTAGACCAGATCTGAGCCTGGGAGC
TCTCTGGCTAACTAGGGAACCCACTGCTTAAGCCTCAATAAAGCTTGCCTTGAGTGCTTCAAGTAGTGTG
TGCCCGTCTGTTGTGTGACTCTGGTAACTAGAGATCCCTCAGACCCTTTTAGTCAGTGTGGAAAATCTCT
AGCAGTGGCGCCCGAACAGGGACTTGAAAGCGAAAGGGAAACCAGAGGAGCTCTCTCGACGCAGGACTCG
GCTTGCTGAAGCGCGCACGGCAAGAGGCGAGGGGCGGCGACTGGTGAGTACGCCAAAAATTTTGACTAGC
GGAGGCTAGAAGGAGAGAGATGGGTGCGAGAGCGTCAGTATTAAGCGGGGGAGAATTAGATCGCGATGGG
AAAAAATTCGGTTAAGGCCAGGGGGAAAGAAAAAATATAAATTAAAACATATAGTATGGGCAAGCAGGGA
GCTAGAACGATTCGCAGTTAATCCTGGCCTGTTAGAAACATCAGAAGGCTGTAGACAAATACTGGGACAG
CTACAACCATCCCTTCAGACAGGATCAGAAGAACTTAGATCATTATATAATACAGTAGCAACCCTCTATT
GTGTGCATCAAAGGATAGAGATAAAAGACACCAAGGAAGCTTTAGACAAGATAGAGGAAGAGCAAAACAA
AAGTAAGACCACCGCACAGCAAGCGGCCGGCCGCTGATCTTCAGACCTGGAGGAGGAGATATGAGGGACA
ATTGGAGAAGTGAATTATATAAATATAAAGTAGTAAAAATTGAACCATTAGGAGTAGCACCCACCAAGGC
AAAGAGAAGAGTGGTGCAGAGAGAAAAAAGAGCAGTGGGAATAGGAGCTTTGTTCCTTGGGTTCTTGGGA
GCAGCAGGAAGCACTATGGGCGCAGCGTCAATGACGCTGACGGTACAGGCCAGACAATTATTGTCTGGTA
TAGTGCAGCAGCAGAACAATTTGCTGAGGGCTATTGAGGCGCAACAGCATCTGTTGCAACTCACAGTCTG
GGGCATCAAGCAGCTCCAGGCAAGAATCCTGGCTGTGGAAAGATACCTAAAGGATCAACAGCTCCTGGGG
ATTTGGGGTTGCTCTGGAAAACTCATTTGCACCACTGCTGTGCCTTGGAATGCTAGTTGGAGTAATAAAT
CTCTGGAACAGATTTGGAATCACACGACCTGGATGGAGTGGGACAGAGAAATTAACAATTACACAAGCTT
AATACACTCCTTAATTGAAGAATCGCAAAACCAGCAAGAAAAGAATGAACAAGAATTATTGGAATTAGAT
AAATGGGCAAGTTTGTGGAATTGGTTTAACATAACAAATTGGCTGTGGTATATAAAATTATTCATAATGA
TAGTAGGAGGCTTGGTAGGTTTAAGAATAGTTTTTGCTGTACTTTCTATAGTGAATAGAGTTAGGCAGGG
ATATTCACCATTATCGTTTCAGACCCACCTCCCAACCCCGAGGGGACCCGACAGGCCCGAAGGAATAGAA
GAAGAAGGTGGAGAGAGAGACAGAGACAGATCCATTCGATTAGTGAACGGATCTCGACGGTATCGCCGAA
TTCACAAATGGCAGTATTCATCCACAATTTTAAAAGAAAAGGGGGGATTGGGGGGTACAGTGCAGGGGAA
AGAATAGTAGACATAATAGCAACAGACATACAAACTAAAGAATTACAAAAACAAATTACAAAAATTCAAA
ATTTTCGGGTTTATTACAGGGACAGCAGAGATCCAGTTTGGACTAGTCGTGAGGCTCCGGTGCCCGTCAG
TGGGCAGAGCGCACATCGCCCACAGTCCCCGAGAAGTTGGGGGGAGGGGTCGGCAATTGAACCGGTGCCT
AGAGAAGGTGGCGCGGGGTAAACTGGGAAAGTGATGTCGTGTACTGGCTCCGCCTTTTTCCCGAGGGTGG
GGGAGAACCGTATATAAGTGCAGTAGTCGCCGTGAACGTTCTTTTTCGCAACGGGTTTGCCGCCAGAACA
CAGGTAAGTGCCGTGTGTGGTTCCCGCGGGCCTGGCCTCTTTACGGGTTATGGCCCTTGCGTGCCTTGAA
TTACTTCCACCTGGCTGCAGTACGTGATTCTTGATCCCGAGCTTCGGGTTGGAAGTGGGTGGGAGAGTTC
GAGGCCTTGCGCTTAAGGAGCCCCTTCGCCTCGTGCTTGAGTTGAGGCCTGGCCTGGGCGCTGGGGCCGC
CGCGTGCGAATCTGGTGGCACCTTCGCGCCTGTCTCGCTGCTTTCGATAAGTCTCTAGCCATTTAAAATT
TTTGATGACCTGCTGCGACGCTTTTTTTCTGGCAAGATAGTCTTGTAAATGCGGGCCAAGATCTGCACAC
TGGTATTTCGGTTTTTGGGGCCGCGGGCGGCGACGGGGCCCGTGCGTCCCAGCGCACATGTTCGGCGAGG
CGGGGCCTGCGAGCGCGGCCACCGAGAATCGGACGGGGGTAGTCTCAAGCTGGCCGGCCTGCTCTGGTGC
CTGGCCTCGCGCCGCCGTGTATCGCCCCGCCCTGGGCGGCAAGGCTGGCCCGGTCGGCACCAGTTGCGTG
AGCGGAAAGATGGCCGCTTCCCGGCCCTGCTGCAGGGAGCTCAAAATGGAGGACGCGGCGCTCGGGAGAG
CGGGCGGGTGAGTCACCCACACAAAGGAAAAGGGCCTTTCCGTCCTCAGCCGTCGCTTCATGTGACTCCA
CGGAGTACCGGGCGCCGTCCAGGCACCTCGATTAGTTCTCGAGCTTTTGGAGTACGTCGTCTTTAGGTTG
GGGGGAGGGGTTTTATGCGATGGAGTTTCCCCACACTGAGTGGGTGGAGACTGAAGTTAGGCCAGCTTGG
CACTTGATGTAATTCTCCTTGGAATTTGCCCTTTTTGAGTTTGGATCTTGGTTCATTCTCAAGCCTCAGA
CAGTGGTTCAAAGTTTTTTTCTTCCATTTCAGGTGTCGTGAAGCGGCCCTGCAGATATCAACAAGTTTGT
ACAAAAAAGTTGGCATGGTCGGAGAGATGGAAACAAAAGAGAAGCCCAAGCCCACCCCTGACTACCTGAT
GCAGCTGATGAACGACAAGAAACTGATGAGCAGCCTGCCCAACTTCTGCGGCATCTTCAACCACCTGGAA
CGGCTGCTGGACGAAGAGATCAGCAGAGTGCGGAAGGACATGTACAACGACACCCTGAACGGCAGCACCG
AGAAGCGGAGCGCCGAACTGCCTGATGCCGTGGGACCTATCGTGCAGCTCCAGGAAAAGCTGTACGTCCC
CGTGAAAGAGTACCCCGACTTCAACTTCGTGGGCCGGATCCTGGGCCCTAGAGGCCTGACAGCCAAGCAG
CTGGAAGCCGAGACAGGCTGCAAGATCATGGTCCGAGGCAAGGGCAGCATGCGGGACAAAAAGAAGGTGG
AAATCGAGAAGCTGGACTACCACCACTACCTGCCCCTGTTCTTCGACGGCCTGTGCGAGATGACCTTCCC
ATACGAGTTCTTCGCTAGGCAGGGCATCCACGACATGCTGGAACACGGCGGCAACAAGATCCTGCCCGTG
CTGCCCCAGCTGATCATCCCCATCAAGAACGCCCTGAACCTGCGGAACCGGCAGGTCATCTGCGTGACCC
TGAAGGTCCTGCAGCACCTGGTGGTGTCTGCCGAGATGGTCGGCAAGGCCCTGGTGCCCTACTACAGACA
GATTCTGCCTGTCCTGAATATCTTCAAGAACATGAACGGCTCCTACTCCCTGCCCCGGCTGGAATGTTCT
GGCGCCATCATGGCCCGGTGCAACCTGGATCACCTGGGCAGCTCTGATCCTCCCACAAGCGCCTCTCAGG
TGGCCGAGATCATCGTGAACAGCGGCGACGGCATCGACTACAGCCAGCAGAAGAGAGAGAACATCGGCGA
TCTGATTCAGGAAACCCTGGAAGCTTTCGAGAGATACGGCGGCGAGAACGCCTTCATCAACATCAAATAC
GTGGTGCCCACCTACGAGTCCTGCCTGCTGAACGACTACAAGGACGACGACGATAAGTGACCCAACTTTC
TTGTACAAAGTGGTTGATATCCAGCACAGTGGCGGCCGCTCGAGTCTAGAGGGCCCGCGGTTCGAAGGTA
AGCCTATCCCTAACCCTCTCCTCGGTCTCGATTCTACGCGTACCGGTTAGTAATGAGATCCCTCCCCCCC
CCCTAACGTTACTGGCCGAAGCCGCTTGGAATAAGGCCGGTGTGCGTTTGTCTATATGTTATTTTCCACC
ATATTGCCGTCTTTTGGCAATGTGAGGGCCCGGAAACCTGGCCCTGTCTTCTTGACGAGCATTCCTAGGG
GTCTTTCCCCTCTCGCCAAAGGAATGCAAGGTCTGTTGAATGTCGTGAAGGAAGCAGTTCCTCTGGAAGC
TTCTTGAAGACAAACAACGTCTGTAGCGACCCTTTGCAGGCAGCGGAACCCCCCACCTGGCGACAGGTGC
CTCTGCGGCCAAAAGCCACGTGTATAAGATACACCTGCAAAGGCGGCACAACCCCAGTGCCACGTTGTGA
GTTGGATAGTTGTGGAAAGAGTCAAATGGCTCTCCTCAAGCGTATTCAACAAGGGGCTGAAGGATGCCCA
GAAGGTACCCCATTGTATGGGATCTGATCTGGGGCCTCGGTGCACATGCTTTACATGTGTTTAGTCGAGG
TTAAAAAAACGTCTAGGCCCCCCGAACCACGGGGACGTGGTTTTCCTTTGAAAAACACGATGATAATATG
GCCACACATATGGTGAGCAAGGGCGAGGAGCTGTTCACCGGGGTGGTGCCCATCCTGGTCGAGCTGGACG
GCGACGTAAACGGCCACAAGTTCAGCGTGTCCGGCGAGGGCGAGGGCGATGCCACCTACGGCAAGCTGAC
CCTGAAGTTCATCTGCACCACCGGCAAGCTGCCCGTGCCCTGGCCCACCCTCGTGACCACCCTGACCTAC
GGCGTGCAGTGCTTCAGCCGCTACCCCGACCACATGAAGCAGCACGACTTCTTCAAGTCCGCCATGCCCG
AAGGCTACGTCCAGGAGCGCACCATCTTCTTCAAGGACGACGGCAACTACAAGACCCGCGCCGAGGTGAA
GTTCGAGGGCGACACCCTGGTGAACCGCATCGAGCTGAAGGGCATCGACTTCAAGGAGGACGGCAACATC
CTGGGGCACAAGCTGGAGTACAACTACAACAGCCACAACGTCTATATCATGGCCGACAAGCAGAAGAACG
GCATCAAGGTGAACTTCAAGATCCGCCACAACATCGAGGACGGCAGCGTGCAGCTCGCCGACCACTACCA
GCAGAACACCCCCATCGGCGACGGCCCCGTGCTGCTGCCCGACAACCACTACCTGAGCACCCAGTCCGCC
CTGAGCAAAGACCCCAACGAGAAGCGCGATCACATGGTCCTGCTGGAGTTCGTGACCGCCGCCGGGATCA
CTCTCGGCATGGACGAGCTGTACAAGTAAATCGATAGATCCTAATCAACCTCTGGATTACAAAATTTGTG
AAAGATTGACTGGTATTCTTAACTATGTTGCTCCTTTTACGCTATGTGGATACGCTGCTTTAATGCCTTT
GTATCATGCTATTGCTTCCCGTATGGCTTTCATTTTCTCCTCCTTGTATAAATCCTGGTTGCTGTCTCTT
TATGAGGAGTTGTGGCCCGTTGTCAGGCAACGTGGCGTGGTGTGCACTGTGTTTGCTGACGCAACCCCCA
CTGGTTGGGGCATTGCCACCACCTGTCAGCTCCTTTCCGGGACTTTCGCTTTCCCCCTCCCTATTGCCAC
GGCGGAACTCATCGCCGCCTGCCTTGCCCGCTGCTGGACAGGGGCTCGGCTGTTGGGCACTGACAATTCC
GTGGTGTTGTCGGGGAAATCATCGTCCTTTCCTTGGCTGCTCGCCTGTGTTGCCACCTGGATTCTGCGCG
GGACGTCCTTCTGCTACGTCCCTTCGGCCCTCAATCCAGCGGACCTTCCTTCCCGCGGCCTGCTGCCGGC
TCTGCGGCCTCTTCCGCGTCTTCGCCTTCGCCCTCAGACGAGTCGGATCTCCCTTTGGGCCGCCTCCCCG
CCTGAGATCCTTTAAGACCAATGACTTACAAGGCAGCTGTAGATCTTAGCCACTTTTTAAAAGAAAAGGG
GGGACTGGAAGGGCTAATTCACTCCCAACGAAGACAAGATCTGCTTTTTGCTTGTACTGGGTCTCTCTGG
TTAGACCAGATCTGAGCCTGGGAGCTCTCTGGCTAACTAGGGAACCCACTGCTTAAGCCTCAATAAAGCT
TGCCTTGAGTGCTTCAAGTAGTGTGTGCCCGTCTGTTGTGTGACTCTGGTAACTAGAGATCCCTCAGACC
CTTTTAGTCAGTGTGGAAAATCTCTAGCAGTAGTAGTTCATGTCATCTTATTATTCAGTATTTATAACTT
GCAAAGAAATGAATATCAGAGAGTGAGAGGCCCGGGTTAATTAAGGAAAGGGCTAGATCATTCTTGAAGA
CGAAAGGGCCTCGTGATACGCCTATTTTTATAGGTTAATGTCATGATAATAATGGTTTCTTAGACGTCAG
GTGGCACTTTTCGGGGAAATGTGCGCGGAACCCCTATTTGTTTATTTTTCTAAATACATTCAAATATGTA
TCCGCTCATGAGACAATAACCCTGATAAATGCTTCAATAATATTGAAAAAGGAAGAGTATGAGTATTCAA
CATTTCCGTGTCGCCCTTATTCCCTTTTTTGCGGCATTTTGCCTTCCTGTTTTTGCTCACCCAGAAACGC
TGGTGAAAGTAAAAGATGCTGAAGATCAGTTGGGTGCACGAGTGGGTTACATCGAACTGGATCTCAACAG
CGGTAAGATCCTTGAGAGTTTTCGCCCCGAAGAACGTTTTCCAATGATGAGCACTTTTAAAGTTCTGCTA
TGTGGCGCGGTATTATCCCGTGTTGACGCCGGGCAAGAGCAACTCGGTCGCCGCATACACTATTCTCAGA
ATGACTTGGTTGAGTACTCACCAGTCACAGAAAAGCATCTTACGGATGGCATGACAGTAAGAGAATTATG
CAGTGCTGCCATAACCATGAGTGATAACACTGCGGCCAACTTACTTCTGACAACGATCGGAGGACCGAAG
GAGCTAACCGCTTTTTTGCACAACATGGGGGATCATGTAACTCGCCTTGATCGTTGGGAACCGGAGCTGA
ATGAAGCCATACCAAACGACGAGCGTGACACCACGATGCCTGTAGCAATGGCAACAACGTTGCGCAAACT
ATTAACTGGCGAACTACTTACTCTAGCTTCCCGGCAACAATTAATAGACTGGATGGAGGCGGATAAAGTT
GCAGGACCACTTCTGCGCTCGGCCCTTCCGGCTGGCTGGTTTATTGCTGATAAATCTGGAGCCGGTGAGC
GTGGGTCTCGCGGTATCATTGCAGCACTGGGGCCAGATGGTAAGCCCTCCCGTATCGTAGTTATCTACAC
GACGGGGAGTCAGGCAACTATGGATGAACGAAATAGACAGATCGCTGAGATAGGTGCCTCACTGATTAAG
CATTGGTAACTGTCAGACCAAGTTTACTCATATATACTTTAGATTGATTTAAAACTTCATTTTTAATTTA
AAAGGATCTAGGTGAAGATCCTTTTTGATAATCTCATGACCAAAATCCCTTAACGTGAGTTTTCGTTCCA
CTGAGCGTCAGACCCCGTAGAAAAGATCAAAGGATCTTCTTGAGATCCTTTTTTTCTGCGCGTAATCTGC
TGCTTGCAAACAAAAAAACCACCGCTACCAGCGGTGGTTTGTTTGCCGGATCAAGAGCTACCAACTCTTT
TTCCGAAGGTAACTGGCTTCAGCAGAGCGCAGATACCAAATACTGTTCTTCTAGTGTAGCCGTAGTTAGG
CCACCACTTCAAGAACTCTGTAGCACCGCCTACATACCTCGCTCTGCTAATCCTGTTACCAGTGGCTGCT
GCCAGTGGCGATAAGTCGTGTCTTACCGGGTTGGACTCAAGACGATAGTTACCGGATAAGGCGCAGCGGT
CGGGCTGAACGGGGGGTTCGTGCACACAGCCCAGCTTGGAGCGAACGACCTACACCGAACTGAGATACCT
ACAGCGTGAGCTATGAGAAAGCGCCACGCTTCCCGAAGGGAGAAAGGCGGACAGGTATCCGGTAAGCGGC
AGGGTCGGAACAGGAGAGCGCACGAGGGAGCTTCCAGGGGGAAACGCCTGGTATCTTTATAGTCCTGTCG
GGTTTCGCCACCTCTGACTTGAGCGTCGATTTTTGTGATGCTCGTCAGGGGGGCGGAGCCTATGGAAAAA
CGCCAGCAACGCGGCCTTTTTACGGTTCCTGGCCTTTTGCTGGCCTTTTGCTCACATGTTCTTTCCTGCG
TTATCCCCTGATTCTGTGGATAACCGTATTACCGCCTTTGAGTGAGCTGATACCGCTCGCCGCAGCCGAA
CGACCGAGCGCAGCGAGTCAGTGAGCGAGGAAGCGGAAGAGCGCCCAATACGCAAACCGCCTCTCCCCGC
GCGTTGGCCGATTCATTAATGCAGCAAGCTCATGGCTGACTAATTTTTTTTATTTATGCAGAGGCCGAGG
CCGCCTCGGCCTCTGAGCTATTCCAGAAGTAGTGAGGAGGCTTTTTTGGAGGCCTAGGCTTTTGCAAAAA
GCTCCCCGTGGCACGACAGGTTTCCCGACTGGAAAGCGGGCAGTGAGCGCAACGCAATTAATGTGAGTTA
GCTCACTCATTAGGCACCCCAGGCTTTACACTTTATGCTTCCGGCTCGTATGTTGTGTGGAATTGTGAGC
GGATAACAATTTCACACAGGAAACAGCTATGACATGATTACGAATTTCACAAATAAAGCATTTTTTTCAC
TGCATTCTAGTTGTGGTTTGTCCAAACTCATCAATGTATCTTATCATGTCTGGATCAACTGGATAACTCA
AGCTAACCAAAATCATCCCAAACTTCCCACCCCATACCCTATTACCACTGCCAATTACCTGTGGTTTCAT
TTACTCTAAACCTGTGATTCCTCTGAATTATTTTCATTTTAAAGAAATTGTATTTGTTAAATATGTACTA
CAAACTTAGTAGT
Features (pLannotate 1.2.2; 29 found; start..end, strand, type, name):
    377..634     +  LTR            5' LTR (truncated): truncated 5' long terminal repeat (LTR) from HIV-1
    681..806     +  misc_feature   HIV-1 Ψ: packaging signal of human immunodeficiency virus type 1
    790..1128    +  CDS            HIV-1 gag (fragment): gag protein from human immunodeficiency virus 1; gag
   1303..1536    +  misc_feature   RRE: The Rev response element (RRE) of HIV-1 allows for Rev-dependent mRNA export from the nucleus to the cytoplasm.
   1913..2013    +  CDS            Rev (fragment): human immunodeficiency virus 1 (HIV-1) Rev protein; rev; enhances nuclear export of unspliced and incompletely spliced viral mRNAs
   2058..2175    +  misc_feature   cPPT/CTS: central polypurine tract and central termination sequence of HIV-1
   2223..3401    +  promoter       EF-1α promoter: strong constitutive promoter for human elongation factor EF-1α
   3422..3439    +  protein_bind   attB1 (fragment): mutant version of attB; core recombination site for the Gateway® BP reaction BP Clonase™
   3445..3852    +  CDS            QKI (fragment): QKI_HUMAN - Also known as HKQ. Experimental evidence at protein level: Swiss-Prot protein existence level 1. RNA-binding protein that plays a central role in myelinization (PubMed:16641098). Binds to the 5'-NACUAAY-N(1,20)-UAAY- 3' RNA core sequence. Regulates target mRNA stability (PubMed:23630077). In addition, acts by regulating pre-mRNA splicing, mRNA export and protein translation. Required to protect and promote stability of mRNAs such as MBP and CDKN1B. Regulator of oligodendrocyte differentiation and maturation in the brain that may play a role in myelin and oligodendrocyte dysfunction
   3844..4443    +  CDS            PACRG (fragment): PACRG_HUMAN - Also known as GLUP. Experimental evidence at protein level: Swiss-Prot protein existence level 1. Suppresses cell death induced by accumulation of unfolded Pael receptor (Pael-R, a substrate of Parkin). Facilitates the formation of inclusions consisting of Pael-R, molecular chaperones, protein degradation molecules and itself when proteasome is inhibited. May play an important role in the formation of Lewy bodies and protection of dopaminergic neurons against Parkinson disease. From Homo sapiens (Human).
   4447..4467    +  CDS            3xFLAG (fragment): three tandem FLAG® epitope tags
   4470..4494    -  protein_bind   attB2: mutant version of attB; recombination site for the Gateway® BP reaction BP Clonase™
   4547..4588    +  CDS            V5 tag: epitope tag from simian virus 5
   4714..5176    +  misc_feature   IRES: internal ribosome entry site (IRES) of the encephalomyocarditis virus (EMCV)
   5190..5909    +  CDS            EGFP: the original enhanced GFP (Yang et al., 1996) mammalian codon-optimized
   5923..6511    +  misc_feature   WPRE: woodchuck hepatitis virus posttranscriptional regulatory element
   6519..6584    +  CDS            nef (fragment): NEF_HV1Z2 - Experimental evidence at protein level: Swiss-Prot protein existence level 1. Extracellular Nef protein targets CD4(+) T-lymphocytes for apoptosis by interacting with CXCR4 surface receptors. From Human immunodeficiency virus type 1 group M subtype D (isolate Z2/CDC-Z34) (HIV-1).
   6586..6819    +  LTR            3' LTR (ΔU3): self-inactivating 3' long terminal repeat (LTR) from HIV-1
   7024..7128    +  promoter       AmpR promoter: bla
   7129..7989    +  CDS            AmpR: β-lactamase; bla; confers resistance to ampicillin, carbenicillin, and related antibiotics
   8160..8748    +  rep_origin     ori: high-copy-number ColE1/pMB1/pBR322/pUC origin of replication
   8931..8985    +  CDS            lacI (fragment): lac repressor; lacI; The lac repressor binds to the lac operator to inhibit transcription in E. coli. This inhibition can be relieved by adding lactose or isopropyl-β-D-thiogalactopyranoside (IPTG).
   8991..9084    +  rep_origin     SV40 ori (fragment): SV40 origin of replication
   9109..9146    +  CDS            lacI (fragment): lac repressor; lacI; The lac repressor binds to the lac operator to inhibit transcription in E. coli. This inhibition can be relieved by adding lactose or isopropyl-β-D-thiogalactopyranoside (IPTG).
   9159..9180    +  protein_bind   CAP binding site: CAP binding activates transcription in the presence of cAMP. E. coli catabolite activator protein
   9195..9225    +  promoter       lac promoter: promoter for the E. coli lac operon
   9233..9249    +  protein_bind   lac operator: The lac repressor binds to the lac operator to inhibit transcription in E. coli. This inhibition can be relieved by adding lactose or isopropyl-β-D-thiogalactopyranoside (IPTG). lac repressor encoded by lacI
   9283..9366    +  polyA_signal   SV40 poly(A) signal (fragment): SV40 polyadenylation signal
   9533..329     +  CDS            nef (fragment) (across the origin): NEF_HV1BR - Experimental evidence at protein level: Swiss-Prot protein existence level 1. Extracellular Nef protein targets CD4(+) T-lymphocytes for apoptosis by interacting with CXCR4 surface receptors (PubMed:14990729). From Human immunodeficiency virus type 1 group M subtype B (isolate BRU/LAI) (HIV-1).
