[The description below was written by a language model from this plasmid's Addgene catalogue record and pLannotate feature annotations shown in this document.]
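Description:
pHAGE-QKI__PACRG is an HIV-1-derived lentiviral expression plasmid built on the pHAGE backbone and carrying a human QKI–PACRG gene fusion, inserted by Gateway recombination. It is maintained in E. coli through a high-copy ColE1/pUC-type origin and selected with ampicillin via the bla (AmpR) gene. The record lists a recombination-deficient strain (Stbl3), a common choice for plasmids with repeated LTR sequences. The viral portion contains a truncated 5' LTR, the Ψ packaging signal with an adjoining gag fragment, the Rev response element for Rev-dependent nuclear export of the genomic RNA, the cPPT/CTS element, and a ΔU3 self-inactivating 3' LTR. The annotated viral coding sequences are only gag, Rev and nef fragments, so packaging functions and an envelope must be provided in trans.

Between the LTRs, the constitutive human EF-1α promoter drives the fusion open reading frame, which is flanked by attB1 and attB2 sites left by Gateway cloning. The annotation shows an N-terminal fragment of QKI, an RNA-binding protein, joined directly to a fragment of PACRG, the parkin co-regulated gene product. A V5 epitope sequence lies just downstream of attB2. A short match to part of a 3xFLAG tag is also annotated at the end of the insert, but the table does not show whether either tag is translated in frame with the fusion. An EMCV IRES follows and allows EGFP to be translated from the same transcript, marking transduced cells by fluorescence, and a WPRE enhances transcript expression. No mammalian drug-selection marker is annotated. The construct is intended for stable lentiviral expression of this fusion in mammalian cells, and the associated publication concerns systematic functional annotation of somatic alterations in cancer.
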