Addgene plasmid #116835: pHAGE-QKI__PACRG
Purpose: Lentiviral expression of QKI__PACRG fusion
Depositing lab: Gordon Mills & Kenneth Scott. Depositing organization: Baylor College of Medicine. Publication: Systematic Functional Annotation of Somatic Mutations in Cancer. Ng PK, Li J, Jeong KJ, Shao S, Chen H, Tsang YH, Sengupta S, Wang Z, Bhavana VH, Tran R, Soewito S, Minussi DC, Moreno D, Kong K, Dogruluk T, Lu H, Gao J, Tokheim C, Zhou DC, Johnson AM, Zeng J, Ip CKM, Ju Z, Wester M, Yu S, Li Y, Vellano CP, Schultz N, Karchin R, Ding L, Lu Y, Cheung LWT, Chen K, Shaw KR, Meric-Bernstam F, Scott KL, Yi S, Sahni N, Liang H, Mills GB. Cancer Cell. 2018 Mar 12;33(3):450-462.e10. doi: 10.1016/j.ccell.2018.01.021. PubMed 29533785.
Backbone
  Vector backbone: pHAGE
  Vector type: Lentiviral
Growth in bacteria
  Bacterial resistance: Ampicillin, 100 μg/mL
  Growth temperature: 37°C
  Growth strain: Stbl3
  Copy number: High Copy
Gene/Insert
  Gene/Insert name: QKI__PACRG
  Species: H. sapiens (human)
  Cloning method: Gateway Cloning
Terms and licenses: Academic/Nonprofit Terms; Industry Terms: Not Available to Industry
How to cite: pHAGE-QKI__PACRG was a gift from Gordon Mills & Kenneth Scott (Addgene plasmid # 116835 ; http://n2t.net/addgene:116835 ; RRID:Addgene_116835)
