>Addgene plasmid #116835 | pHAGE-QKI__PACRG | depositor partial sequence | sequence record 219711 | insert
ATGGTCGGAGAGATGGAAACAAAAGAGAAGCCCAAGCCCACCCCTGACTACCTGATGCAGCTGATGAACG
ACAAGAAACTGATGAGCAGCCTGCCCAACTTCTGCGGCATCTTCAACCACCTGGAACGGCTGCTGGACGA
AGAGATCAGCAGAGTGCGGAAGGACATGTACAACGACACCCTGAACGGCAGCACCGAGAAGCGGAGCGCC
GAACTGCCTGATGCCGTGGGACCTATCGTGCAGCTCCAGGAAAAGCTGTACGTCCCCGTGAAAGAGTACC
CCGACTTCAACTTCGTGGGCCGGATCCTGGGCCCTAGAGGCCTGACAGCCAAGCAGCTGGAAGCCGAGAC
AGGCTGCAAGATCATGGTCCGAGGCAAGGGCAGCATGCGGGACAAAAAGAAGGTGGAAATCGAGAAGCTG
GACTACCACCACTACCTGCCCCTGTTCTTCGACGGCCTGTGCGAGATGACCTTCCCATACGAGTTCTTCG
CTAGGCAGGGCATCCACGACATGCTGGAACACGGCGGCAACAAGATCCTGCCCGTGCTGCCCCAGCTGAT
CATCCCCATCAAGAACGCCCTGAACCTGCGGAACCGGCAGGTCATCTGCGTGACCCTGAAGGTCCTGCAG
CACCTGGTGGTGTCTGCCGAGATGGTCGGCAAGGCCCTGGTGCCCTACTACAGACAGATTCTGCCTGTCC
TGAATATCTTCAAGAACATGAACGGCTCCTACTCCCTGCCCCGGCTGGAATGTTCTGGCGCCATCATGGC
CCGGTGCAACCTGGATCACCTGGGCAGCTCTGATCCTCCCACAAGCGCCTCTCAGGTGGCCGAGATCATC
GTGAACAGCGGCGACGGCATCGACTACAGCCAGCAGAAGAGAGAGAACATCGGCGATCTGATTCAGGAAA
CCCTGGAAGCTTTCGAGAGATACGGCGGCGAGAACGCCTTCATCAACATCAAATACGTGGTGCCCACCTA
CGAGTCCTGCCTGCTGAACGACTACAAGGACGACGACGATAAGTGA
